Addgene plasmid #17146: 3.8NBetaT-CAT
Depositing lab: Paul Krieg. Depositing organization: University of Arizona.
Backbone
  Vector backbone: pBLCAT3
  Backbone manufacturer: ATCC
  Backbone size w/o insert (bp): 4300
Growth in bacteria
  Bacterial resistance: Ampicillin, 100 μg/mL
  Growth temperature: 37°C
  Growth strain: DH5alpha
  Copy number: Unknown
Gene/Insert
  Gene/Insert name: Beta-tubulin promoter
  Species: X. laevis (frog)
  Insert size (bp): 3800
  GenBank ID: EF989124
  Tag / fusion protein: CAT (C terminal on backbone)
  Cloning method: Restriction Enzyme; 5′ cloning site HindIII (not destroyed); 3′ cloning site HindIII (not destroyed)
  Sequencing primers: 5′ M13 forward 20
Terms and licenses: Academic/Nonprofit Terms; Industry Terms: Not Available to Industry
Depositor comments: Constructed Rebecca Beach and Paul A. Kreig. 3.8Kb fragment of the Xenopus neural Beta-tubulin promoter inserted (in several cloning steps) into the CAT expression vector pBLCAT3. The 5' end of the neural Beta-tubulin sequence is defined by the natural Xba1 site that occurs in the genomic DNA. The 3' end of the insert is produced by PCR primer located 8bp upstream of hte initiation ATP and 120bp downstream of the transcription start site. The neural Beta-tubulin sequences may be excised as a Hind3 fragment.
How to cite: 3.8NBetaT-CAT was a gift from Paul Krieg (Addgene plasmid # 17146 ; http://n2t.net/addgene:17146 ; RRID:Addgene_17146)
