[The description below was written by a language model from this plasmid's Addgene catalogue record.]
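Description:
3.8NBetaT-CAT is a promoter-reporter plasmid built on pBLCAT3, a promoterless chloramphenicol acetyltransferase (CAT) vector of about 4.3 kb designed for testing candidate regulatory DNA. It is propagated in E. coli under ampicillin selection. The record does not state the origin of replication or the copy number, and no feature table is provided, so the finer details of the backbone are not documented here.

The insert is a roughly 3.8 kb genomic fragment from Xenopus laevis carrying the neural beta-tubulin promoter, placed upstream of the CAT coding sequence in several cloning steps. Its 5′ boundary is a natural XbaI site in the genomic DNA. Its 3′ boundary was set by a PCR primer lying about 120 bp downstream of the transcription start site and 8 bp upstream of the initiation codon. The fragment therefore includes the upstream regulatory region, the start site and most of the 5′ untranslated leader, but no tubulin coding sequence. Although the catalogue lists CAT as a C-terminal tag, the arrangement is a transcriptional fusion: translation begins in the reporter, and CAT activity reflects transcription driven by the frog promoter. The whole promoter fragment is flanked by intact HindIII sites and can be excised as a single HindIII piece for transfer into other vectors.

The record does not spell out an intended use. The design suits analysis of the cis-regulatory sequences that control this neural gene, for example by measuring CAT activity after the plasmid is introduced into embryos or cells. It can also serve as a source of the promoter for driving other genes.
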