>Addgene plasmid #17146 | 3.8NBetaT-CAT | addgene partial sequence | sequence record 23871 | M13_forward_20
GTGCGCNGTCGACCTAGACCCTGTCTGTTCCTGATTACATCTAGTTTGCTGCCTGTCCGGATTATTGCCT
GTTTTTTGACTACTCTCTTGTATCCTGTGGTGTACTTTCTATTTTGGTGTGTTTGACTCGGCCTGTGACC
CCAACCATTTATTTGTCTCCTGTAACTGTACCGCATTGACTGATTGTTACTGACCCGGCCTGGCTTTTAA
CTACAATTCTTGTTTCCAATTCTACAACCCCACACTTGGTTCCCTTGCTTGGTCAGAACTCTCTCCTTGG
GCCTCTCACGTTAAGACCTGGCGTCATCTGAGTAGCAGAGGGCTAGTCCCGATGCCAAAGGCGGCTGTTA
TAGGCAGAAGGGTGAGCCGCGACTGGGTCCTTGGTGTCTGTTCTGATTTTGGGACACCCTGCCTTACAGC
CCCCCTCAAGTCTCTGATTATTGCCTTGTAACCTTGTAACCAATCAGTGGAAATCAAGAGACCTGCAAAG
CAGGAAGTAGTGTTCTACTTATGTCACTCCAGTCTTTATACATTACATTTTTGGCTAACTAACTATATTA
GAAACATTTTTTATTTTGCATAGCCAATCTACAGTATTTACCCAGTTTTTATTTTTAAACTGAATAATTA
TTTTAAGGATAATATCTGCCTGCAGAATAAATAATTCGATAAATGCCATGGAATAAGCAATATGGTGCCT
NGACAAGACAGAAAAANAATTTGANATTTNANTAAGAAGGGCTTTTTTTGAACGTACTCAAACNCANGGA
GGGANTGANGNGAGAACCTGGGTAANGGGGTCCAT
